Addgene plasmid #66232: C5A-Tango
Purpose: Expression of G protein-coupled receptors for PRESTO-Tango: parallel receptorome expression and screening via transcriptional output, with transcriptional activation following arrestin translocation
Depositing lab: Bryan Roth. Depositing organization: University of North Carolina at Chapel Hill. Publication: PRESTO-Tango as an open-source resource for interrogation of the druggable human GPCRome. Kroeze WK, Sassano MF, Huang XP, Lansu K, McCorvy JD, Giguere PM, Sciaky N, Roth BL. Nat Struct Mol Biol. 2015 May;22(5):362-9. doi: 10.1038/nsmb.3014. Epub 2015 Apr 20. PubMed 25895059.
Backbone
  Vector backbone: empty Tango
  Backbone size w/o insert (bp): 6632
  Vector type: Mammalian Expression
  Selectable markers: Neomycin (select with G418)
Growth in bacteria
  Bacterial resistance: Ampicillin, 100 μg/mL
  Growth temperature: 37°C
  Growth strain: DH5alpha
  Copy number: High Copy
Gene/Insert
  Gene/Insert name: C5A
  Species: H. sapiens (human)
  Insert size (bp): 1050
  Entrez Gene: C5AR1 (a.k.a. C5A, C5AR, C5R1, CD88)
  Promoter: CMV
  Tag / fusion protein: FLAG (N terminal on backbone)
  Cloning method: Restriction Enzyme; 5′ cloning site NotI (not destroyed); 3′ cloning site XhoI (unknown if destroyed)
  Sequencing primers: 5′ CMV-F; 3′ Tet-R
Terms and licenses: Academic/Nonprofit Terms; Industry Terms: Not Available to Industry
Depositor comments: Please note: Most of the PRESTO-Tango vectors do not contain the XhoI cut site downstream of the tTA sequence and instead carry an XbaI site. If you need to perform an XhoI digest we recommend sequencing with a forward primer at the C-terminus of tTA to determine which of the two sites is present. Suggested primer: 5-gagctccacttagacggcgagg-3. Original backbone was pcDNA3.1(+). These plasmids were generated as part of the Illuminating the Druggable Genome (IDG) program sponsored by the NIH Common Fund. The goal of this program is to identify, gather, and distribute information and resources for proteins that currently are not well-studied yet belong to commonly drug-targeted protein families: protein kinases, non-olfactory G-protein coupled receptors (GPCRs), and ion channels. The IDG program is designed to develop fundamental research tools for understudied proteins, elucidate their function, and disseminate the IDG-related resources and data to the greater scientific community.
How to cite: C5A-Tango was a gift from Bryan Roth (Addgene plasmid # 66232 ; http://n2t.net/addgene:66232 ; RRID:Addgene_66232)
