[The description below was written by a language model from this plasmid's Addgene catalogue record.]
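Description:
C5A-Tango is a mammalian expression plasmid from the PRESTO-Tango collection, built on an "empty Tango" backbone that was itself derived from pcDNA3.1(+). It is propagated as a high-copy plasmid in E. coli under ampicillin selection. It also carries a neomycin resistance marker, so transfected mammalian cells can be selected with G418.

The insert is the human complement C5a receptor gene C5AR1 (also known as C5AR, C5R1 or CD88), a coding sequence of roughly 1 kb placed under the CMV promoter for strong constitutive expression. The backbone supplies an N-terminal FLAG epitope, which can be used to detect the receptor. The depositor notes also indicate a tTA (tetracycline transactivator) sequence downstream of the receptor cloning site, so the receptor is expressed as a fusion with tTA at its C-terminal end. The record gives no feature table, and the linker elements between receptor and tTA are not itemised.

The stated purpose is GPCR screening by transcriptional output, with transcriptional activation following arrestin translocation. In Tango-type assays generally, agonist-driven recruitment of a protease-tagged arrestin to the receptor releases the tethered transactivator, which then drives a reporter gene in the host cell line. The receptor was cloned using NotI at the 5′ end and nominally XhoI at the 3′ end. However, the depositor cautions that most vectors in this series carry an XbaI site rather than XhoI downstream of tTA, so the site present should be confirmed by sequencing. The plasmid was generated under the Illuminating the Druggable Genome program as part of an open resource for parallel profiling of ligands across the human GPCR family.
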