>Addgene plasmid #66232 | C5A-Tango | depositor partial sequence | sequence record 113077 | empty Tango
GACGGATCGGGAGATCTCCCGATCCCCTATGGTGCACTCTCAGTACAATCTGCTCTGATGCCGCATAGTT
AAGCCAGTATCTGCTCCCTGCTTGTGTGTTGGAGGTCGCTGAGTAGTGCGCGAGCAAAATTTAAGCTACA
ACAAGGCAAGGCTTGACCGACAATTGCATGAAGAATCTGCTTAGGGTTAGGCGTTTTGCGCTGCTTCGCG
ATGTACGGGCCAGATATACGCGTTGACATTGATTATTGACTAGTTATTAATAGTAATCAATTACGGGGTC
ATTAGTTCATAGCCCATATATGGAGTTCCGCGTTACATAACTTACGGTAAATGGCCCGCCTGGCTGACCG
CCCAACGACCCCCGCCCATTGACGTCAATAATGACGTATGTTCCCATAGTAACGCCAATAGGGACTTTCC
ATTGACGTCAATGGGTGGAGTATTTACGGTAAACTGCCCACTTGGCAGTACATCAAGTGTATCATATGCC
AAGTACGCCCCCTATTGACGTCAATGACGGTAAATGGCCCGCCTGGCATTATGCCCAGTACATGACCTTA
TGGGACTTTCCTACTTGGCAGTACATCTACGTATTAGTCATCGCTATTACCATGGTGATGCGGTTTTGGC
AGTACATCAATGGGCGTGGATAGCGGTTTGACTCACGGGGATTTCCAAGTCTCCACCCCATTGACGTCAA
TGGGAGTTTGTTTTGGCACCAAAATCAACGGGACTTTCCAAAATGTCGTAACAACTCCGCCCCATTGACG
CAAATGGGCGGTAGGCGTGTACGGTGGGAGGTCTATATAAGCAGAGCTCTCTGGCTAACTAGAGAACCCA
CTGCTTACTGGCTTATCGAAATTAATACGACTCACTATAGGGAGACCCAAGCTGGCTAGCGTTTAAACTT
AAGCTTGGTACCGAGCTCGGATCCACTAGTCCAGTGTGGTGGAATTCTGCAGATATCCAGCACAGTGGCG
GCCGCGCCACCATGAAGACGATCATCGCCCTGAGCTACATCTTCTGCCTGGTATTCGCCGACTACAAGGA
CGATGATGACGCCAGCATCGATACCGGTGGACGCACCCCACCCAGCCTGGGTCCCCAAGATGAGTCCTGC
ACCACCGCCAGCTCCTCCCTGGCCAAGGACACTTCATCGACCGGTGAGAACCTGTACTTCCAGCTAAGAT
TAGATAAAAGTAAAGTGATTAACAGCGCATTAGAGCTGCTTAATGAGGTCGGAATCGAAGGTTTAACAAC
CCGTAAACTCGCCCAGAAGCTAGGTGTAGAGCAGCCTACATTGTATTGGCATGTAAAAAATAAGCGGGCT
TTGCTCGACGCCTTAGCCATTGAGATGTTAGATAGGCACCATACTCACTTTTGCCCTTTAGAAGGGGAAA
GCTGGCAAGATTTTTTACGTAATAACGCTAAAAGTTTTAGATGTGCTTTACTAAGTCATCGCGATGGAGC
AAAAGTACATTTAGGTACACGGCCTACAGAAAAACAGTATGAAACTCTCGAAAATCAATTAGCCTTTTTA
TGCCAACAAGGTTTTTCACTAGAGAATGCATTATATGCACTCAGCGCTGTGGGGCATTTTACTTTAGGTT
GCGTATTGGAAGATCAAGAGCATCAAGTCGCTAAAGAAGAAAGGGAAACACCTACTACTGATAGTATGCC
GCCATTATTACGACAAGCTATCGAATTATTTGATCACCAAGGTGCAGAGCCAGCCTTCTTATTCGGCCTT
GAATTGATCATATGCGGATTAGAAAAACAACTTAAATGTGAAAGTGGGTCCGCGTACAGCCGCGCGCGTA
CGAAAAACAATTACGGGTCTACCATCGAGGGCCTGCTCGATCTCCCGGACGACGACGCCCCCGAAGAGGC
GGGGCTGGCGGCTCCGCGCCTGTCCTTTCTCCCCGCGGGACACACGCGCAGACTGTCGACGGCCCCCCCG
ACCGATGTCAGCCTGGGGGACGAGCTCCACTTAGACGGCGAGGACGTGGCGATGGCGCATGCCGACGCGC
TAGACGATTTCGATCTGGACATGTTGGGGGACGGGGATTCCCCGGGTCCGGGATTTACCCCCCACGACTC
CGCCCCCTACGGCGCTCTGGATATGGCCGACTTCGAGTTTGAGCAGATGTTTACCGATGCCCTTGGAATT
GACGAGTACGGTGGGTAGCTCGAGTCTAGAGGGCCCGTTTAAACCCGCTGATCAGCCTCGACTGTGCCTT
CTAGTTGCCAGCCATCTGTTGTTTGCCCCTCCCCCGTGCCTTCCTTGACCCTGGAAGGTGCCACTCCCAC
TGTCCTTTCCTAATAAAATGAGGAAATTGCATCGCATTGTCTGAGTAGGTGTCATTCTATTCTGGGGGGT
GGGGTGGGGCAGGACAGCAAGGGGGAGGATTGGGAAGACAATAGCAGGCATGCTGGGGATGCGGTGGGCT
CTATGGCTTCTGAGGCGGAAAGAACCAGCTGGGGCTCTAGGGGGTATCCCC
[124 nt withheld, positions 2502-2625]
C
[91 nt withheld, positions 2627-2717]
A
[49 nt withheld, positions 2719-2767]
CCTTTGACGTTGGAGTCCACGTTCTTT
[37 nt withheld, positions 2795-2831]
ACCCTATCTCGGTCTATTCTTTTGATTTATAAGGGATTTTGCCGATTTCGGCCTATTGGTTAAAAAATGA
GCTGATTTAACAAAAATTTAACGCGAATTAATTCTGTGGAATGTGTGTCAGTTAGGGTGTGGAAAGTCCC
CAGGCTCCCCAGCAGGCAGAAGTATGCAAAGCATGCATCTCAATTAGTCAGCAACCAGGTGTGGAAAGTC
CCCAGGCTCCCCAGCAGGCAGAAGTATGCAAAGCATGCATCTCAATTAGTCAGCAACCATAGTCCCGCCC
CTAACTCCGCCCATCCCGCCCCTAACTCCGCCCAGTTCCGCCCATTCTCCGCCCCATGGCTGACTAATTT
TTTTTATTTATGCAGAGGCCGAGGCCGCCTCTGCCTCTGAGCTATTCCAGAAGTAGTGAGGAGGCTTTTT
TGGAGGCCTAGGCTTTTGCAAAAAGCTCCCGGGAGCTTGTATATCCATTTTCGGATCTGATCAAGAGACA
GGATGAGGATCGTTTCGCATGATTGAACAAGATGGATTGCACGCAGGTTCTCCGGCCGCTTGGGTGGAGA
GGCTATTCGGCTATGACTGGGCACAACAGACAATCGGCTGCTCTGATGCCGCCGTGTTCCGGCTGTCAGC
GCAGGGGCGCCCGGTTCTTTTTGTCAAGACCGACCTGTCCGGTGCCCTGAATGAACTGCAGGACGAGGCA
GCGCGGCTATCGTGGCTGGCCACGACGGGCGTTCCTTGCGCAGCTGTGCTCGACGTTGTCACTGAAGCGG
GAAGGGACTGGCTGCTATTGGGCGAAGTGCCGGGGCAGGATCTCCTGTCATCTCACCTTGCTCCTGCCGA
GAAAGTATCCATCATGGCTGATGCAATGCGGCGGCTGCATACGCTTGATCCGGCTACCTGCCCATTCGAC
CACCAAGCGAAACATCGCATCGAGCGAGCACGTACTCGGATGGAAGCCGGTCTTGTCGATCAGGATGATC
TGGACGAAGAGCATCAGGGGCTCGCGCCAGCCGAACTGTTCGCCAGGCTCAAGGCGCGCATGCCCGACGG
CGAGGATCTCGTCGTGACCCATGGCGATGCCTGCTTGCCGAATATCATGGTGGAAAATGGCCGCTTTTCT
GGATTCATCGACTGTGGCCGGCTGGGTGTGGCGGACCGCTATCAGGACATAGCGTTGGCTACCCGTGATA
TTGCTGAAGAGCTTGGCGGCGAATGGGCTGACCGCTTCCTCGTGCTTTACGGTATCGCCGCTCCCGATTC
GCAGCGCATCGCCTTCTATCGCCTTCTTGACGAGTTCTTCTGAGCGGGACTCTGGGGTTCGAAATGACCG
ACCAAGCGACGCCCAACCTGCCATCACGAGATTTCGATTCCACCGCCGCCTTCTATGAAAGGTTGGGCTT
CGGAATCGTTTTCCGGGACGCCGGCTGGATGATCCTCCAGCGCGGGGATCTCATGCTGGAGTTCTTCGCC
CACCCCAACTTGTTTATTGCAGCTTATAATGGTTACAAATAAAGCAATAGCATCACAAATTTCACAAATA
AAGCATTTTTTTCACTGCATTCTAGTTGTGGTTTGTCCAAACTCATCAATGTATCTTATCATGTCTGTAT
ACCGTCGACCTCTAGCTAGAGCTTGGCGTAATCATGGTCATAGCTGTTTCCTGTGTGAAATTGTTATCCG
CTCACAATTCCACACAACATACGAGCCGGAAGCATAAAGTGTAAAGCCTGGGGTGCCTAATGAGTGAGCT
AACTCACATTAATTGCGTTGCGCTCACTGCCCGCTTTCCAGTCGGGAAACCTGTCGTGCCAGCTGCATTA
ATGAATCGGCCAACGCGCGGGGAGAGGCGGTTTGCGTATTGGGCGCTCTTCCGCTTCCTCGCTCACTGAC
TCGCTGCGCTCGGTCGTTCGGCTGCGGCGAGCGGTATCAGCTCACTCAAAGGCGGTAATACGGTTATCCA
CAGAATCAGGGGATAACGCAGGAAAGAACATGTGAGCAAAAGGCCAGCAAAAGGCCAGGAACCGTAAAAA
GGCCGCGTTGCTGGCGTTTTTCCATAGGCTCCGCCCCCCTGACGAGCATCACAAAAATCGACGCTCAAGT
CAGAGGTGGCGAAACCCGACAGGACTATAAAGATACCAGGCGTTTCCCCCTGGAAGCTCCCTCGTGCGCT
CTCCTGTTCCGACCCTGCCGCTTACCGGATACCTGTCCGCCTTTCTCCCTTCGGGAAGCGTGGCGCTTTC
TCATAGCTCACGCTGTAGGTATCTCAGTTCGGTGTAGGTCGTTCGCTCCAAGCTGGGCTGTGTGCACGAA
CCCCCCGTTCAGCCCGACCGCTGCGCCTTATCCGGTAACTATCGTCTTGAGTCCAACCCGGTAAGACACG
ACTTATCGCCACTGGCAGCAGCCACTGGTAACAGGATTAGCAGAGCGAGGTATGTAGGCGGTGCTACAGA
GTTCTTGAAGTGGTGGCCTAACTACGGCTACACTAGAAGAACAGTATTTGGTATCTGCGCTCTGCTGAAG
CCAGTTACCTTCGGAAAAAGAGTTGGTAGCTCTTGATCCGGCAAACAAACCACCGCTGGTAGCGGTTTTT
TTGTTTGCAAGCAGCAGATTACGCGCAGAAAAAAAGGATCTCAAGAAGATCCTTTGATCTTTTCTACGGG
GTCTGACGCTCAGTGGAACGAAAACTCACGTTAAGGGATTTTGGTCATGAGATTATCAAAAAGGATCTTC
ACCTAGATCCTTTTAAATTAAAAATGAAGTTTTAAATCAATCTAAAGTATATATGAGTAAACTTGGTCTG
ACAGTTACCAATGCTTAATCAGTGAGGCACCTATCTCAGCGATCTGTCTATTTCGTTCATCCATAGTTGC
CTGACTCCCCGTCGTGTAGATAACTACGATACGGGAGGGCTTACCATCTGGCCCCAGTGCTGCAATGATA
CCGCGAGACCCACGCTCACCGGCTCCAGATTTATCAGCAATAAACCAGCCAGCCGGAAGGGCCGAGCGCA
GAAGTGGTCCTGCAACTTTATCCGCCTCCATCCAGTCTATTAATTGTTGCCGGGAAGCTAGAGTAAGTAG
TTCGCCAGTTAATAGTTTGCGCAACGTTGTTGCCATTGCTACAGGCATCGTGGTGTCACGCTCGTCGTTT
GGTATGGCTTCATTCAGCTCCGGTTCCCAACGATCAAGGCGAGTTACATGATCCCCCATGTTGTGCAAAA
AAGCGGTTAGCTCCTTCGGTCCTCCGATCGTTGTCAGAAGTAAGTTGGCCGCAGTGTTATCACTCATGGT
TATGGCAGCACTGCATAATTCTCTTACTGTCATGCCATCCGTAAGATGCTTTTCTGTGACTGGTGAGTAC
TCAACCAAGTCATTCTGAGAATAGTGTATGCGGCGACCGAGTTGCTCTTGCCCGGCGTCAATACGGGATA
ATACCGCGCCACATAGCAGAACTTTAAAAGTGCTCATCATTGGAAAACGTTCTTCGGGGCGAAAACTCTC
AAGGATCTTACCGCTGTTGAGATCCAGTTCGATGTAACCCACTCGTGCACCCAACTGATCTTCAGCATCT
TTTACTTTCACCAGCGTTTCTGGGTGAGCAAAAACAGGAAGGCAAAATGCCGCAAAAAAGGGAATAAGGG
CGACACGGAAATGTTGAATACTCATACTCTTCCTTTTTCAATATTATTGAAGCATTTATCAGGGTTATTG
TCTCATGAGCGGATACATATTTGAATGTATTTAGAAAAATAAACAAATAGGGGTTCCGCGCACATTTCCC
CGAAAAGTGCCACCTGACGTC
