>Addgene plasmid #66232 | C5A-Tango | depositor partial sequence | sequence record 113078 | C5A
ATGAATTCATTTAACTATACTACCCCTGATTACGGGCACTATGACGATAAGGACACCCTCGACCTTAATA
CCCCTGTCGATAAGACAAGCAACACGCTGAGGGTTCCCGATATCTTGGCATTGGTCATTTTCGCCGTGGT
GTTCCTGGTTGGGGTGCTGGGAAACGCCTTGGTCGTGTGGGTTACAGCATTTGAAGCTAAACGGACCATC
AACGCAATTTGGTTTCTGAATCTCGCAGTGGCCGACTTTCTGTCCTGTCTTGCCTTGCCCATCCTGTTCA
CATCTATTGTGCAGCACCACCATTGGCCCTTTGGAGGAGCCGCCTGTAGTATCCTGCCCTCTCTGATTCT
GCTCAACATGTACGCGTCAATACTCCTTCTCGCAACCATTAGCGCGGACAGGTTTCTCTTGGTGTTCAAG
CCCATTTGGTGCCAAAATTTCCGGGGGGCGGGCCTCGCCTGGATTGCATGCGCGGTCGCATGGGGTCTGG
CATTGCTCCTCACTATCCCGTCATTCCTTTACAGAGTTGTTAGGGAGGAATACTTCCCACCAAAGGTGCT
TTGCGGTGTGGACTACAGCCATGACAAGCGGAGAGAGAGGGCTGTGGCAATCGTGCGGCTCGTGCTTGGC
TTTTTGTGGCCCTTGCTGACGCTCACAATTTGTTACACATTTATATTGCTGAGAACCTGGTCAAGGAGAG
CTACCCGGAGCACAAAGACACTGAAAGTGGTAGTAGCCGTCGTGGCAAGCTTCTTTATATTTTGGCTGCC
TTATCAGGTGACTGGTATTATGATGTCCTTTTTGGAGCCCAGCTCCCCAACCTTCCTGTTGTTGAATAAG
TTGGACAGCCTTTGTGTGAGTTTCGCCTATATAAACTGCTGTATCAATCCTATCATTTACGTTGTTGCTG
GGCAAGGGTTTCAGGGCAGACTCCGGAAATCCTTGCCCTCTTTGCTGCGCAACGTGCTTACAGAGGAGAG
TGTGGTGAGGGAGAGTAAATCTTTCACGCGCTCTACAGTCGACACTATGGCACAGAAAACACAGGCTGTG
