>Addgene plasmid #66232 | C5A-Tango | addgene partial sequence | sequence record 116968 | CMV-F 5'-CGCAAATGGGCGGTAGGCGTG-3'
TCTCTGGCTAACTAGAGAACCCACTGCTTACTGGCTTATCGAAATTAATACGACTCACTATAGGGAGACC
CAAGCTGGCTAGCGTTTAAACTTAAGCTTGGTACCGAGCTCGGATCCACTAGTCCAGTGTGGTGGAATTC
TGCAGATATCCAGCACAGTGGCGGCCGCGCCACCATGAAGACGATCATCGCCCTGAGCTACATCTTCTGC
CTGGTATTCGCCGACTACAAGGACGATGATGACGCCAGCATCGATATGAATTCATTTAACTATACTACCC
CTGATTACGGGCACTATGACGATAAGGACACCCTCGACCTTAATACCCCTGTCGATAAGACAAGCAACAC
GCTGAGGGTTCCCGATATCTTGGCATTGGTCATTTTCGCCGTGGTGTTCCTGGTTGGGGTGCTGGGAAAC
GCCTTGGTCGTGTGGGTTACAGCATTTGAAGCTAAACGGACCATCAACGCAATTTGGTTTCTGAATCTCG
CAGTGGCCGACTTTCTGTCCTGTCTTGCCTTGCCCATCCTGTTCACATCTATTGTGCAGCACCACCATTG
GCCCTTTGGAGGAGCCGCCTGTAGTATCCTGCCCTCTCTGATTCTGCTCAACATGTACGCGTCAATACTC
CTTCTCGCAACCATTAGCGCGGACAGGTTTCTCTTGGTGTTCAAGCCCATTTGGTGCCAAAATTTCCGGG
GGGCGGGCCTCGCCTGGATTGCATGCGCGGTCGCATGGGGTCTGGCATTGCTCCTCACTATCCCGTCATT
CCTTTACAGAGTTGTTAGGGAGGAATACTTCCCACCAAAGGTGCTTTGCGGTGTGGACTACAGCCATGAC
AAGCGGAGAGAGAGGGCTGTGGCAATCGTGCGGCTCGTGCTTGGCTTTTTGTGGCCCTTGCTGACGCTCA
CAATTTGTTACACATTTATATTGCTGAGAACCTGGTCAAGGAGAGCTACCCGGAGCACAAAGACACTGAA
AGTGGTAGTAGCCGTCGTGGCAAGCTTCTTTATATTTTGGCTGCCTTATCAGGTGACTGGTATTATGATG
TCCTTTTTGGAGCCCAGCTCCCCAACCTTCCTGTTGT
