>Addgene plasmid #66232 | C5A-Tango | addgene partial sequence | sequence record 117647 | Tet-R 5'-GGCGAGTTTACGGGTTGTTA-3'
CTCTATGCGCTGTTAATCACTTTACTTTTATCTAATCTTAGCTGGAAGTACAGGTTCTCACCGGTCGATG
AAGTGTCCTTGGCCAGGGAGGAGCTGGCGGTGGTGCAGGACTCATCTTGGGGACCCAGGCTGGGTGGGGT
GCGTCCACCGGTATCGATCACAGCCTGTGTTTTCTGTGCCATAGTGTCGACTGTAGAGCGCGTGAAAGAT
TTACTCTCCCTCACCACACTCTCCTCTGTAAGCACGTTGCGCAGCAAAGAGGGCAAGGATTTCCGGAGTC
TGCCCTGAAACCCTTGCCCAGCAACAACGTAAATGATAGGATTGATACAGCAGTTTATATAGGCGAAACT
CACACAAAGGCTGTCCAACTTATTCAACAACAGGAAGGTTGGGGAGCTGGGCTCCAAAAAGGACATCATA
ATACCAGTCACCTGATAAGGCAGCCAAAATATAAAGAAGCTTGCCACGACGGCTACTACCACTTTCAGTG
TCTTTGTGCTCCGGGTAGCTCTCCTTGACCAGGTTCTCAGCAATATAAATGTGTAACAAATTGTGAGCGT
CAGCAAGGGCCACAAAAAGCCAAGCACGAGCCGCACGATTGCCACAGCCCTCTCTCTCCGCTTGTCATGG
CTGTAGTCCACACCGCAAAGCACCTTTGGTGGGAAGTATTCCTCCCTAACAACTCTGTAAAGGAATGACG
GGATAGTGAGGAGCAATGCCAGACCCCATGCGACCGCGCATGCAATCCAGGCGAGGCCCGCCCCCCGGAA
ATTTTGGCACCAAATGGGCTTGAACACCAAGAGAAACCTGTCCGCGCTAATGGTTGCGAGAAGGAGTATT
GACGCGTACATGTTGAGCAGAATCAGAGAGGGCAGGATACTACAGGCGGCTCCTCCAAAGGGCCAATGGT
GGTGCTGCACAATAGATGTGAACAGGATGGGCAAGGCAAGACAGGACAGAAAGTCGGCCACTGCGAGATT
CA
